Addgene plasmid #26538: PL05006A1C09-pc2
Depositing lab: Phillip Newmark. Depositing organization: University of Illinois at Urbana-Champaign. Publication: Genome-wide analyses reveal a role for peptide hormones in planarian germline development. Collins JJ, Hou X, Romanova EV, Lambrus BG, Miller CM, Saberi A, Sweedler JV, Newmark PA. PLoS Biol. 2010 . 8(10):e1000509. 10.1371/journal.pbio.1000509 PubMed 20967238.
Backbone
  Vector backbone: pBluescript SKII (+)
  Backbone size w/o insert (bp): 2961
Growth in bacteria
  Bacterial resistance: Ampicillin, 100 μg/mL
  Growth temperature: 37°C
  Growth strain: DH5alpha
  Copy number: High Copy
Gene/Insert
  Gene/Insert name: prohormone convertase 2
  Species: S. mediterranea (planarian)
  GenBank ID: BK007043
  Cloning method: Restriction Enzyme; 5′ cloning site EcoRI (not destroyed); 3′ cloning site NotI (not destroyed)
  Sequencing primers: 5′ T7; 3′ T3
Terms and licenses: Academic/Nonprofit Terms; Industry Terms: Not Available to Industry
How to cite: PL05006A1C09-pc2 was a gift from Phillip Newmark (Addgene plasmid # 26538 ; http://n2t.net/addgene:26538 ; RRID:Addgene_26538)
