[The description below was written by a language model from this plasmid's Addgene catalogue record.]
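Description:
PL05006A1C09-pc2 is a bacterial cloning plasmid built on pBluescript SKII (+), a small (about 3 kb without insert) high-copy phagemid that is maintained in standard E. coli cloning strains and selected with ampicillin. As a pBluescript derivative it would be expected to carry the usual features of that backbone, namely a pUC-type origin responsible for the high copy number, an f1 origin for single-stranded DNA production, and a multiple cloning site flanked by opposing T7 and T3 phage RNA polymerase promoters. No feature table is provided with the record, however, so these elements are inferred from the named backbone rather than confirmed for this clone.

The insert is a cDNA for prohormone convertase 2 (pc2) from the planarian Schmidtea mediterranea, cloned by restriction digestion between the EcoRI and NotI sites of the polylinker, both of which remain intact so that the fragment can be excised again. The record does not state the insert length or whether it covers the complete coding sequence. It also lists no eukaryotic promoter, tag or reporter, so this is a cDNA template clone rather than an expression construct. The flanking T7 and T3 sites are listed as the sequencing primers. In pBluescript clones of this kind, these promoters also generally allow in vitro transcription of sense or antisense RNA, for example to make riboprobes for in situ hybridization or templates for double-stranded RNA. The associated study examined peptide hormones in planarian germline development, which fits with pc2 encoding an enzyme that processes prohormones into mature neuropeptides, although the record does not state how this particular plasmid was used.
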