>Addgene plasmid #26538 | PL05006A1C09-pc2 | depositor partial sequence | sequence record 12558 | Author sequence
CGAGACAAATATATTTATTAATCCTGKTTGATGAAATGATAGTGAAATTAATAATAACAATAAGATACGA
CAATCTTACTGGACAAAAGTTTACAAAAATACGATCACAAAATCTGCAGTAGCACTGCTTAGTCGCGGTC
AAAGACAAAAAATATTATCAATACTAAATAAAGATCAAGTTCAACAACTATTGTGAAAATCTGTTAGAGG
CATGTTGTCTCTTTACTACACCGAGTTTAGGAATGATTTTCTCTAGTGAACTAGACAATTTGTCATAGGG
TCGACTCTGTGTTCCATGAAGCACGAGCACCCATTCAGAAAATATTCCTTGACTTAATGGATCTTTCGTG
TCGAACATTACTGTCAGTTTCCATTTTCCGCGAGGGTTTTCTCCCCATGTATGAGTGGTCATAAATGGCC
ATTTGGTGAATCCTCTTGTGGAATCGTCATCCTTTGGTCGATGGCTGAGAATCATAGAAGTCGTACCCAT
GGGGCTCGTTAAAAACATTGTTATGTCTCCTCGTCGACTAGATTTAACTGAAACAAAAGCCTGGACATGC
TCAAGATAATTCACTCGATGACCTATATCTGATTTGCACGCGTCAGTATCAATTTCCAATATTAAAGCTT
TTGTTACATTGAATCGATAACGCTTATCGATTTGTCCGGCAATGCAGTGAAATCGTTCTGGTACATTCAC
CCACTTTTTAGCAACTCGGACCATGTCACCAGCATCGAGTACTCCGTATCCAAAAAGATGATTGAATTCC
AAACCCGCTCCATTAATGGTCCAATTATGGCGTCGATCTCTGTCATGCAAATGATTTCGTTTACTCGTAA
GCACTGTCAAATGCTGCATATCTCTCCAGCCAATATTCGAATTGGCTTCAAGAGCAAGAGCAAACACTCC
AGCTGCTTCTGGAGCTGCAGCAGAAGTTCCCGAATGATGTAGAGTACATTGGCCATATAAATCCACAGTT
CCGACACCGGCGTCAAGGCTAAACCATGCCTTACCATTAGAAAATGTCGACGCAAGTGTTGAAGAACATG
ATTCATCATAGCTTGCGGTTTCTCCATCATTGGTTGCTGAATTAATACTTATTGTCCACATGCTGGCAGC
ATATCCATCGCAATTACAATCGTCAGCTGCTCCACCGTCACCAGATGCCCAAACGTAAATGCTTCCTTTG
CCTTTGCGTCCCTTATTTACACCTTCAACAATAGCGCGCATCGTTTCATTTCTCGGCCCATCTACAGTTC
TTCCATCATCCGTGGGTCCCCAGCTAGCAGAGTAAATGTCAATATTGTCTCGATCATAACTCATAGCTGC
TGCCTCAATGAGATCTGTCATATATGGTTGATCTAGCATGCGCAACCCAGCGATTTTGGAATCGTATGCC
ACTCCAACACCACAAATGCCATTATCTCGTTCGGCGGAAATCTCACCGGCACATCTTGTTCCGTGACTGT
TAAACCAATCGTCAGTATATCGAGGGAACGGGTAAGGGTCATTGCTACTGAAATCATAACTGCTTTCTGC
GTTATAATTTTTTGATAAATCCGGATGAAGATAGTCTATTCCATCATCCATGATTGCAGTCCTGACCCCT
TTGCCGGTTATACCTTGAGCCCACGCTGATAATACATTAAGATCAAGATCTTTCACTCCATCAGCTTGAC
CGGTATTTCTGATGTACCATTCTTTAGAAAATAGAGGATCAGTAGGTAATTTCAAATCCACTTTAATGTT
GTCAGACTCTCCCAGACCGGGAATTCCTTTTTTATTAATCGTTGGCAGTGGGACACGACCTTGTTTTTTA
ATTGGCTTATAGCCTCTCTTCCGTCTCAAAAACCCTTCAACTTGTTTTGCGTTTTTAACAAGATGATGAG
CCAATAGAACTTTGTGTTGACTCCAACTTGGAACTGAACTAACGTGAGGAACGGTTTTGTGATGAAAAAC
AAATTCATTTGGAGAATTCAGATGGTTTCGTAAGACCGAGAAACCAGTTTCCTGAGCTACTTTATTTGCC
GATTCTTGAGTTGCAGGATCATGAAGGTGGACATGCCATTGATTGGTGACAATTTTTCCACAAACTACAT
ATTCGCATAGAAACAAAAGGATCCATGTAATCTTCATC
