>Addgene plasmid #26538 | PL05006A1C09-pc2 | addgene partial sequence | sequence record 32739 | 26538 with T7
CGACGGTATCGATAAGCTTGATATCGAATTCCATTGTGTTGGGTGCTATTTTTAGATGAAGATTACATGG
ATCCTTTTGTTTCTATGCGAATATGTAGTTTGTGGAAAAATTGTCACCAATCAATGGCATGTCCACCTTC
ATGATCCTGCAACTCAAGAATCGGCAAATAAAGTAGCTCAGGAAACTGGTTTCTCGGTCTTACGAAACCA
TCTGAATTCTCCAAATGAATTTGTTTTTCATCACAAAACCGTTCCTCACGTTAGTTCAGTTCCAAGTTGG
AGTCAACACAAAGTTCTATTGGCTCATCATCTTGTTAAAAACGCAAAACAAGTTGAAGGGTTTTTGAGAC
GGAAGAGAGGCTATAAGCCAATTAAAAAACAAGGTCGTGTCCCACTGCCAACGATTAATAAAAAAGGAAT
TCCCGGTCTGGGAGAGTCTGACAACATTAAAGTGGATTTGAAATTACCTACTGATCCTCTATTTTCTAAA
GAATGGTACATCAGAAATACCGGTCAAGCTGATGGAGTGAAAGATCTTGATCTTAATGTATTATCAGCGT
GGGCTCAAGGTATAACCGGCAAAGGGGTCACGACTGCAATCATGGATGATGGAATAGACTATCTTCATCC
GGATTTATCAAAAAATTATAACGCAGAAAGCAGTTATGATTTCAGTAGCAATGACCCTTACCCGTTCCCT
CGATATACTGACGATTGGTTTAACAGTCACGGAACAAGATGTGCCGGTGAGATTTCCGCCGAACGAGATA
ATGGCATTTGTGGTGTTGGAGTGGCATACGATTCCAAAATCGCTGGGTTGCGCATGCTAGATCAACCATA
TATGACAGATCTCATTGAGGCAGCAGCTATGAGTTATGATCGAGACAATATTGACATTTACTCTGCTAG
